Addgene plasmid #89463: pTetON-DHFRdd-SpvB; CMV-mCherry
Purpose: Tet/Dox-inducible expression of DHRFdd-SpvB (Salmonella SpvB 375-591) plus constitutive expression of mCherry in mammalian cells (Dual-promoter)
Depositing lab: Brad Zuchero. Publication: DeActs: genetically encoded tools for perturbing the actin cytoskeleton in single cells. Harterink M, da Silva ME, Will L, Turan J, Ibrahim A, Lang AE, van Battum EY, Pasterkamp RJ, Kapitein LC, Kudryashov D, Barres BA, Hoogenraad CC, Zuchero JB. Nat Methods. 2017 Apr 10. doi: 10.1038/nmeth.4257. PubMed 28394337.
Backbone
  Vector backbone: pTRE3G-luciferase
  Backbone manufacturer: Clontech
  Backbone size w/o insert (bp): 3383
  Total vector size (bp): 4100
  Modifications to backbone: Removed luciferase, replaced with EGFP
  Vector type: Mammalian Expression
Growth in bacteria
  Bacterial resistance: Ampicillin, 100 μg/mL
  Growth temperature: 37°C
  Growth strain: DH5alpha
  Copy number: High Copy
Gene/Insert
  Gene/Insert name: DeAct-SpvB (alt name: Salmonella SpvB(375-591))
  Species: Salmonella enterica
  Insert size (bp): 648
  Mutation: Truncation spanning SpvB amino acids 375-591 (mono(ADP-ribosyl)transferase domain)
  GenBank ID: D14490.1
  Entrez Gene: spvB (a.k.a. pOU1113_03)
  Promoter: TRE3G
  Tag / fusion protein: E. coli DHFRdd destabilization domain (N terminal on insert); mCherry (opposite strand) (N terminal on backbone)
  Cloning method: Ligation Independent Cloning
  Sequencing primers: 5′ gcagagctcgtttagtgaa; 3′ CATCAGTTCCATAGGTTG
Terms and licenses: Academic/Nonprofit Terms; Industry Terms: Not Available to Industry
Depositor comments: Uses Clontech 3rd generation Tet-responsive promoter; also requires Tet-On 3G transactivator protein. E. coli dihydrofolate reductase destabilization domain (DHFRdd) with R12Y, G67S, Y100I mutations was a kind gift of Tom Wandless (Stanford): Iwamoto, M., Björklund, T., Lundberg, C., Kirik, D. & Wandless, T. J. A general chemical method to regulate protein stability in the mammalian central nervous system. Chem. Biol. 17, 981–988 (2010).
How to cite: pTetON-DHFRdd-SpvB; CMV-mCherry was a gift from Brad Zuchero (Addgene plasmid # 89463 ; http://n2t.net/addgene:89463 ; RRID:Addgene_89463)
