[The description below was written by a language model from this plasmid's Addgene catalogue record and pLannotate feature annotations shown in this document.]
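Description:
pTetON-DHFRdd-SpvB; CMV-mCherry is a dual-promoter mammalian expression plasmid built on the Clontech pTRE3G-luciferase backbone. It is maintained in E. coli through a high-copy ColE1/pUC-type origin and an ampicillin resistance gene (β-lactamase with its own bla promoter); no mammalian selection marker is annotated. The catalogue lists a total size of about 4.1 kb and mentions replacement of luciferase with EGFP, but the sequenced record is 6,154 nt and shows no EGFP feature, so these catalogue fields appear not to reflect the final construct.

The main cassette is driven by the third-generation Tet-responsive TRE3G promoter, which is active only when the Tet-On 3G transactivator is supplied separately and doxycycline is present. It encodes an N-terminal E. coli dihydrofolate reductase destabilization domain (DHFRdd, carrying R12Y, G67S and Y100I) fused to residues 375–591 of Salmonella enterica SpvB, the mono(ADP-ribosyl)transferase domain. This domain ADP-ribosylates actin, blocking polymerization and causing filament disassembly. A short HA-tag fragment is annotated directly after the SpvB coding region, followed by SV40 small t intron and polyadenylation sequences. The destabilization domain generally targets the fusion for degradation unless a stabilizing DHFR ligand is present, adding post-translational control on top of transcriptional induction, which is useful for a cytotoxic payload. On the opposite strand, a CMV enhancer/promoter constitutively expresses mCherry with its own SV40 poly(A) signal, marking transfected cells independently of induction.

The plasmid belongs to the DeAct toolset of genetically encoded reagents for perturbing the actin cytoskeleton in single, identifiable cells.
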