Features (pLannotate 1.2.2; 19 found; start..end, strand, type, name):
      4..382     +  promoter       TRE3G promoter: 3rd-generation Tet-responsive promoter that can be activated by binding of Tet-On® 3G
    400..875     +  CDS            ecDHFR (fragment): E. coli dihydrofolate reductase; folA
    907..1548    +  CDS            spvB (fragment): SPVB_SALDU - Also known as vsdC. Experimental evidence at protein level: Swiss-Prot protein existence level 1. Mono-ADP-ribosylates muscle and non-muscle actin. ADP- ribosylates Chinese hamster ovary and HeLa cell actin as well as rabbit muscle, porcine heart actin and non-muscle beta- and gamma-actin. ADP- ribosylation of actin prevents the polymerization of G actin to F actin, causing actin filament depolymerization, destruction of the cytoskeleton and cytotoxicity; this requires only the C-terminal 120 residues. Does not possess NAD(+)-glycohydrolase activity, unlike most mART enzymes. From
   1549..1576    +  CDS            3xHA (fragment): three tandem HA epitope tags
   1641..1715    +  CDS            small t antigen (fragment): SV40 (simian virus 40) small t antigen
   1717..1782    +  intron         small t intron: SV40 (simian virus 40) small t antigen intron
   1912..1932    +  CDS            SV40 NLS: nuclear localization signal of SV40 (simian virus 40) large T antigen
   2251..2334    +  CDS            large T antigen (fragment): large T antigen from SV40 (simian virus 40)
   2357..2478    +  polyA_signal   SV40 poly(A) signal: SV40 polyadenylation signal
   2497..2552    -  CDS            lacI (fragment): lac repressor; lacI; The lac repressor binds to the lac operator to inhibit transcription in E. coli. This inhibition can be relieved by adding lactose or isopropyl-β-D-thiogalactopyranoside (IPTG).
   2735..3323    -  rep_origin     ori: high-copy-number ColE1/pMB1/pBR322/pUC origin of replication
   3494..4354    -  CDS            AmpR: β-lactamase; bla; confers resistance to ampicillin, carbenicillin, and related antibiotics
   4355..4459    -  promoter       AmpR promoter: bla
   4491..4612    -  polyA_signal   SV40 poly(A) signal: SV40 polyadenylation signal
   4635..4718    -  CDS            large T antigen (fragment): large T antigen from SV40 (simian virus 40)
   4738..5445    -  CDS            mCherry: mCherry is a basic (constitutively fluorescent) red fluorescent protein published in 2004, derived from Discosoma sp.. It is reported to be a very rapidly-maturing monomer with low acid sensitivity.
   5453..5533    -  misc_feature   MCS: multiple cloning site
   5556..5759    -  promoter       CMV promoter: human cytomegalovirus (CMV) immediate early promoter
   5760..6063    -  enhancer       CMV enhancer: human cytomegalovirus immediate early enhancer
>Addgene plasmid #89463 | pTetON-DHFRdd-SpvB; CMV-mCherry | addgene full sequence | sequence record 176808 | Addgene NGS Result
CTCGAGTTTACTCCCTATCAGTGATAGAGAACGTATGAAGAGTTTACTCCCTATCAGTGATAGAGAACGT
ATGCAGACTTTACTCCCTATCAGTGATAGAGAACGTATAAGGAGTTTACTCCCTATCAGTGATAGAGAAC
GTATGACCAGTTTACTCCCTATCAGTGATAGAGAACGTATCTACAGTTTACTCCCTATCAGTGATAGAGA
ACGTATATCCAGTTTACTCCCTATCAGTGATAGAGAACGTATAAGCTTTAGGCGTGTACGGTGGGCGCCT
ATAAAAGCAGAGCTCGTTTAGTGAACCGTCAGATCGCCTGGAGCAATTCCACAACACTTTTGTCTTATAC
CAACTTTCCGTACCACTTCCTACCCTCGTAAAGTCGAGGATCCGCCACCATGATCAGTCTGATTGCGGCG
TTAGCGGTAGATTACGTTATCGGCATGGAAAACGCCATGCCGTGGAACCTGCCTGCCGATCTCGCCTGGT
TTAAACGCAACACCTTAAATAAACCCGTGATTATGGGCCGCCATACCTGGGAATCAATCGGTCGTCCGTT
GCCAGGACGCAAAAATATTATCCTCAGCAGTCAACCGAGTACGGACGATCGCGTAACGTGGGTGAAGTCG
GTGGATGAAGCCATCGCGGCGTGTGGTGACGTACCAGAAATCATGGTGATTGGCGGCGGTCGCGTTATTG
AACAGTTCTTGCCAAAAGCGCAAAAACTGTATCTGACGCATATCGACGCAGAAGTGGAAGGCGACACCCA
TTTCCCGGATTACGAGCCGGATGACTGGGAATCGGTATTCAGCGAGTTCCACGATGCTGATGCGCAGAAC
TCTCACAGCTATTGCTTTGAGATTCTGGAGCGGCGAGAATTCGGATCCGGATCCGGATCCGGAGGTAATT
CATCTCGACCAAAATCAAAATGGGCGATTGTAGAGGCATCAAAGCAGATTCAAGCTCTGAGGTACTATTC
AGCTCAAGGGTACAGTGTGATTAATAAATATTTACGTGGGGATGATTATCCTGAAACACAGGCAAAAGAA
ACTCTGCTCTCCAGAGACTATCTTTCCACAAATGAACCCAGTGATGAGGAGTTTAAAAATGCCATGTCAG
TTTATATAAATGATATTGCGGAGGGATTAAGTTCACTTCCCGAAACAGATCACAGAGTCGTATACCGGGG
CCTGAAGCTTGATAAGCCCGCATTATCGGATGTGCTGAAGGAATACACTACTATAGGTAATATAATAATA
GATAAAGCTTTTATGAGTACATCGCCAGATAAGGCATGGATAAATGACACTATTCTCAACATATACCTAG
AAAAAGGACATAAAGGTAGAATACTCGGAGATGTTGCACATTTTAAGGGAGAGGCAGAGATGCTTTTCCC
TCCAAATACTAAACTCAAAATCGAAAGCATTGTAAATTGTGGATCCCAAGACTTTGCAAGCCAGCTTAGT
AAGCTGAGATTAAGTGATGATGCAACTGCTGACACAAACAGGATAAAAAGAATAATAAACATGAGGGTAC
TCAACTCATACCCATACGATGTTCCAGATTACGCTTGATAAGATCCAATGTAACTGTATTCAGCGATGAC
GAAATTCTTAGCTATTGTAATACTCTAGAGGATCTTTGTGAAGGAACCTTACTTCTGTGGTGTGACATAA
TTGGACAAACTACCTACAGAGATTTAAAGCTCTAAGGTAAATATAAAATTTTTAAGTGTATAATGTGTTA
AACTACTGATTCTAATTGTTTGTGTATTTTAGATTCCAACCTATGGAACTGATGAATGGGAGCAGTGGTG
GAATGCCTTTAATGAGGAAAACCTGTTTTGCTCAGAAGAAATGCCATCTAGTGATGATGAGGCTACTGCT
GACTCTCAACATTCTACTCCTCCAAAAAAGAAGAGAAAGGTAGAAGACCCCAAGGACTTTCCTTCAGAAT
TGCTAAGTTTTTTGAGTCATGCTGTGTTTAGTAATAGAACTCTTGCTTGCTTTGCTATTTACACCACAAA
GGAAAAAGCTGCACTGCTATACAAGAAAATTATGGAAAAATATTCTGTAACCTTTATAAGTAGGCATAAC
AGTTATAATCATAACATACTGTTTTTTCTTACTCCACACAGGCATAGAGTGTCTGCTATTAATAACTATG
CTCAAAAATTGTGTACCTTTAGCTTTTTAATTTGTAAAGGGGTTAATAAGGAATATTTGATGTATAGTGC
CTTGACTAGAGATCATAATCAGCCATACCACATTTGTAGAGGTTTTACTTGCTTTAAAAAACCTCCCACA
CCTCCCCCTGAACCTGAAACATAAAATGAATGCAATTGTTGTTGTTAACTTGTTTATTGCAGCTTATAAT
GGTTACAAATAAAGCAATAGCATCACAAATTTCACAAATAAAGCATTTTTTTCACTGCATTCTAGTTGTG
GTTTGTCCAAACTCATCAATGTATCTTATCATGTCTGCGGCTCTAGAGCTGCATTAATGAATCGGCCAAC
GCGCGGGGAGAGGCGGTTTGCGTATTGGGCGCTCTTCCGCTTCCTCGCTCACTGACTCGCTGCGCTCGGT
CGTTCGGCTGCGGCGAGCGGTATCAGCTCACTCAAAGGCGGTAATACGGTTATCCACAGAATCAGGGGAT
AACGCAGGAAAGAACATGTGAGCAAAAGGCCAGCAAAAGGCCAGGAACCGTAAAAAGGCCGCGTTGCTGG
CGTTTTTCCATAGGCTCCGCCCCCCTGACGAGCATCACAAAAATCGACGCTCAAGTCAGAGGTGGCGAAA
CCCGACAGGACTATAAAGATACCAGGCGTTTCCCCCTGGAAGCTCCCTCGTGCGCTCTCCTGTTCCGACC
CTGCCGCTTACCGGATACCTGTCCGCCTTTCTCCCTTCGGGAAGCGTGGCGCTTTCTCATAGCTCACGCT
GTAGGTATCTCAGTTCGGTGTAGGTCGTTCGCTCCAAGCTGGGCTGTGTGCACGAACCCCCCGTTCAGCC
CGACCGCTGCGCCTTATCCGGTAACTATCGTCTTGAGTCCAACCCGGTAAGACACGACTTATCGCCACTG
GCAGCAGCCACTGGTAACAGGATTAGCAGAGCGAGGTATGTAGGCGGTGCTACAGAGTTCTTGAAGTGGT
GGCCTAACTACGGCTACACTAGAAGAACAGTATTTGGTATCTGCGCTCTGCTGAAGCCAGTTACCTTCGG
AAAAAGAGTTGGTAGCTCTTGATCCGGCAAACAAACCACCGCTGGTAGCGGTGGTTTTTTTGTTTGCAAG
CAGCAGATTACGCGCAGAAAAAAAGGATCTCAAGAAGATCCTTTGATCTTTTCTACGGGGTCTGACGCTC
AGTGGAACGAAAACTCACGTTAAGGGATTTTGGTCATGAGATTATCAAAAAGGATCTTCACCTAGATCCT
TTTAAATTAAAAATGAAGTTTTAAATCAATCTAAAGTATATATGAGTAAACTTGGTCTGACAGTTACCAA
TGCTTAATCAGTGAGGCACCTATCTCAGCGATCTGTCTATTTCGTTCATCCATAGTTGCCTGACTCCCCG
TCGTGTAGATAACTACGATACGGGAGGGCTTACCATCTGGCCCCAGTGCTGCAATGATACCGCGAGACCC
ACGCTCACCGGCTCCAGATTTATCAGCAATAAACCAGCCAGCCGGAAGGGCCGAGCGCAGAAGTGGTCCT
GCAACTTTATCCGCCTCCATCCAGTCTATTAATTGTTGCCGGGAAGCTAGAGTAAGTAGTTCGCCAGTTA
ATAGTTTGCGCAACGTTGTTGCCATTGCTACAGGCATCGTGGTGTCACGCTCGTCGTTTGGTATGGCTTC
ATTCAGCTCCGGTTCCCAACGATCAAGGCGAGTTACATGATCCCCCATGTTGTGCAAAAAAGCGGTTAGC
TCCTTCGGTCCTCCGATCGTTGTCAGAAGTAAGTTGGCCGCAGTGTTATCACTCATGGTTATGGCAGCAC
TGCATAATTCTCTTACTGTCATGCCATCCGTAAGATGCTTTTCTGTGACTGGTGAGTACTCAACCAAGTC
ATTCTGAGAATAGTGTATGCGGCGACCGAGTTGCTCTTGCCCGGCGTCAATACGGGATAATACCGCGCCA
CATAGCAGAACTTTAAAAGTGCTCATCATTGGAAAACGTTCTTCGGGGCGAAAACTCTCAAGGATCTTAC
CGCTGTTGAGATCCAGTTCGATGTAACCCACTCGTGCACCCAACTGATCTTCAGCATCTTTTACTTTCAC
CAGCGTTTCTGGGTGAGCAAAAACAGGAAGGCAAAATGCCGCAAAAAAGGGAATAAGGGCGACACGGAAA
TGTTGAATACTCATACTCTTCCTTTTTCAATATTATTGAAGCATTTATCAGGGTTATTGTCTCATGAGCG
GATACATATTTGAATGTATTTAGAAAAATAAACAAATAGGGGTTCCGCGCACATTTCCCCGAAAAGTGCC
ACCTGCGCCTTAAGATACATTGATGAGTTTGGACAAACCACAACTAGAATGCAGTGAAAAAAATGCTTTA
TTTGTGAAATTTGTGATGCTATTGCTTTATTTGTAACCATTATAAGCTGCAATAAACAAGTTAACAACAA
CAATTGCATTCATTTTATGTTTCAGGTTCAGGGGGAGGTGTGGGAGGTTTTTTAAAGCAAGTAAAACCTC
TACAAATGTGGTATGGCTGATTATGATCTAGAGTCGCGGCCGCTTTACTTGTACAGCTCGTCCATGCCGC
CGGTGGAGTGGCGGCCCTCGGCGCGTTCGTACTGTTCCACGATGGTGTAGTCCTCGTTGTGGGAGGTGAT
GTCCAACTTGATGTTGACGTTGTAGGCGCCGGGCAGCTGCACGGGCTTCTTGGCCTTGTAGGTGGTCTTG
ACCTCAGCGTCGTAGTGGCCGCCGTCCTTCAGCTTCAGCCTCTGCTTGATCTCGCCCTTCAGGGCGCCGT
CCTCGGGGTACATCCGCTCGGAGGAGGCCTCCCAGCCCATGGTCTTCTTCTGCATTACGGGGCCGTCGGA
GGGGAAGTTGGTGCCGCGCAGCTTCACCTTGTAGATGAACTCGCCGTCCTGCAGGGAGGAGTCCTGGGTC
ACGGTCACCACGCCGCCGTCCTCGAAGTTCATCACGCGCTCCCACTTGAAGCCCTCGGGGAAGGACAGCT
TCAAGTAGTCGGGGATGTCGGCGGGGTGCTTCACGTAGGCCTTGGAGCCGTACATGAACTGAGGGGACAG
GATGTCCCAGGCGAAGGGCAGGGGGCCACCCTTGGTCACCTTCAGCTTGGCGGTCTGGGTGCCCTCGTAG
GGGCGGCCCTCGCCCTCGCCCTCGATCTCGAACTCGTGGCCGTTCACGGAGCCCTCCATGTGCACCTTGA
AGCGCATGAACTCCTTGATGATGGCCATGTTATCCTCCTCGCCCTTGCTCACCATGGTGGCGACCGGTGG
ATCCCGGGCCCGCGGTACCGTCGACTGCAGAATTCGAAGCTTGAGCTCGAGATCTGAGTCCGGTAGCGCT
AGCGGATCTGACGGTTCACTAAACCAGCTCTGCTTATATAGACCTCCCACCGTACACGCCTACCGCCCAT
TTGCGTCAATGGGGCGGAGTTGTTACGACATTTTGGAAAGTCCCGTTGATTTTGGTGCCAAAACAAACTC
CCATTGACGTCAATGGGGTGGAGACTTGGAAATCCCCGTGAGTCAAACCGCTATCCACGCCCATTGATGT
ACTGCCAAAACCGCATCACCATGGTAATAGCGATGACTAATACGTAGATGTACTGCCAAGTAGGAAAGTC
CCATAAGGTCATGTACTGGGCATAATGCCAGGCGGGCCATTTACCGTCATTGACGTCAATAGGGGGCGTA
CTTGGCATATGATACACTTGATGTACTGCCAAGTGGGCAGTTTACCGTAAATACTCCACCCATTGACGTC
AATGGAAAGTCCCTATTGGCGTTACTATGGGAACATACGTCATTATTGACGTCAATGGGCGGGGGTCGTT
GGGCGGTCAGCCAGGCGGGCCATTTACCGTAAGTTATGTAACGCGGAACTCCATATATCTAAGAAACCAT
TATTATCATGACATTAACCTATAAAAATAGGCGTATCACGAGGCCCTTTCGTCTTCAAGAATTC
