>Addgene plasmid #89463 | pTetON-DHFRdd-SpvB; CMV-mCherry | depositor partial sequence | sequence record 173339 | DHFRdd-SpvB(375-591)-HA tag region
GGATCCGCCACCATGATCAGTCTGATTGCGGCGTTAGCGGTAGATTACGTTATCGGCATGGAAAACGCCA
TGCCGTGGAACCTGCCTGCCGATCTCGCCTGGTTTAAACGCAACACCTTAAATAAACCCGTGATTATGGG
CCGCCATACCTGGGAATCAATCGGTCGTCCGTTGCCAGGACGCAAAAATATTATCCTCAGCAGTCAACCG
AGTACGGACGATCGCGTAACGTGGGTGAAGTCGGTGGATGAAGCCATCGCGGCGTGTGGTGACGTACCAG
AAATCATGGTGATTGGCGGCGGTCGCGTTATTGAACAGTTCTTGCCAAAAGCGCAAAAACTGTATCTGAC
GCATATCGACGCAGAAGTGGAAGGCGACACCCATTTCCCGGATTACGAGCCGGATGACTGGGAATCGGTA
TTCAGCGAGTTCCACGATGCTGATGCGCAGAACTCTCACAGCTATTGCTTTGAGATTCTGGAGCGGCGAG
AATTCGGATCCGGATCCGGATCCGGAGGTAATTCATCTCGACCAAAATCAAAATGGGCGATTGTAGAGGC
ATCAAAGCAGATTCAAGCTCTGAGGTACTATTCAGCTCAAGGGTACAGTGTGATTAATAAATATTTACGT
GGGGATGATTATCCTGAAACACAGGCAAAAGAAACTCTGCTCTCCAGAGACTATCTTTCCACAAATGAAC
CCAGTGATGAGGAGTTTAAAAATGCCATGTCAGTTTATATAAATGATATTGCGGAGGGATTAAGTTCACT
TCCCGAAACAGATCACAGAGTCGTATACCGGGGCCTGAAGCTTGATAAGCCCGCATTATCGGATGTGCTG
AAGGAATACACTACTATAGGTAATATAATAATAGATAAAGCTTTTATGAGTACATCGCCAGATAAGGCAT
GGATAAATGACACTATTCTCAACATATACCTAGAAAAAGGACATAAAGGTAGAATACTCGGAGATGTTGC
ACATTTTAAGGGAGAGGCAGAGATGCTTTTCCCTCCAAATACTAAACTCAAAATCGAAAGCATTGTAAAT
TGTGGATCCCAAGACTTTGCAAGCCAGCTTAGTAAGCTGAGATTAAGTGATGATGCAACTGCTGACACAA
ACAGGATAAAAAGAATAATAAACATGAGGGTACTCAACTCATACCCATACGATGTTCCAGATTACGCTTG
ATAA
