>Addgene plasmid #89463 | pTetON-DHFRdd-SpvB; CMV-mCherry | depositor partial sequence | sequence record 173340 | CMV-mCherry-PolyA (reverse strand)
TAAGATACATTGATGAGTTTGGACAAACCACAACTAGAATGCAGTGAAAAAAATGCTTTATTTGTGAAAT
TTGTGATGCTATTGCTTTATTTGTAACCATTATAAGCTGCAATAAACAAGTTAACAACAACAATTGCATT
CATTTTATGTTTCAGGTTCAGGGGGAGGTGTGGGAGGTTTTTTAAAGCAAGTAAAACCTCTACAAATGTG
GTATGGCTGATTATGATCTAGAGTCGCGGCCGCTTTACTTGTACAGCTCGTCCATGCCGCCGGTGGAGTG
GCGGCCCTCGGCGCGTTCGTACTGTTCCACGATGGTGTAGTCCTCGTTGTGGGAGGTGATGTCCAACTTG
ATGTTGACGTTGTAGGCGCCGGGCAGCTGCACGGGCTTCTTGGCCTTGTAGGTGGTCTTGACCTCAGCGT
CGTAGTGGCCGCCGTCCTTCAGCTTCAGCCTCTGCTTGATCTCGCCCTTCAGGGCGCCGTCCTCGGGGTA
CATCCGCTCGGAGGAGGCCTCCCAGCCCATGGTCTTCTTCTGCATTACGGGGCCGTCGGAGGGGAAGTTG
GTGCCGCGCAGCTTCACCTTGTAGATGAACTCGCCGTCCTGCAGGGAGGAGTCCTGGGTCACGGTCACCA
CGCCGCCGTCCTCGAAGTTCATCACGCGCTCCCACTTGAAGCCCTCGGGGAAGGACAGCTTCAAGTAGTC
GGGGATGTCGGCGGGGTGCTTCACGTAGGCCTTGGAGCCGTACATGAACTGAGGGGACAGGATGTCCCAG
GCGAAGGGCAGGGGGCCACCCTTGGTCACCTTCAGCTTGGCGGTCTGGGTGCCCTCGTAGGGGCGGCCCT
CGCCCTCGCCCTCGATCTCGAACTCGTGGCCGTTCACGGAGCCCTCCATGTGCACCTTGAAGCGCATGAA
CTCCTTGATGATGGCCATGTTATCCTCCTCGCCCTTGCTCACCATGGTGGCGACCGGTGGATCCCGGGCC
CGCGGTACCGTCGACTGCAGAATTCGAAGCTTGAGCTCGAGATCTGAGTCCGGTAGCGCTAGCGGATCTG
ACGGTTCACTAAACCAGCTCTGCTTATATAGACCTCCCACCGTACACGCCTACCGCCCATTTGCGTCAAT
GGGGCGGAGTTGTTACGACATTTTGGAAAGTCCCGTTGATTTTGGTGCCAAAACAAACTCCCATTGACGT
CAATGGGGTGGAGACTTGGAAATCCCCGTGAGTCAAACCGCTATCCACGCCCATTGATGTACTGCCAAAA
CCGCATCACCATGGTAATAGCGATGACTAATACGTAGATGTACTGCCAAGTAGGAAAGTCCCATAAGGTC
ATGTACTGGGCATAATGCCAGGCGGGCCATTTACCGTCATTGACGTCAATAGGGGGCGTACTTGGCATAT
GATACACTTGATGTACTGCCAAGTGGGCAGTTTACCGTAAATACTCCACCCATTGACGTCAATGGAAAGT
CCCTATTGGCGTTACTATGGGAACATACGTCATTATTGACGTCAATGGGCGGGGGTCGTTGGGCGGTCAG
CCAGGCGGGCCATTTACCGTAAGTTATGTAACG
